Addgene plasmid #116832: pHAGE-PRKCE__CAMKMT
Purpose: Lentiviral expression of PRKCE__CAMKMT fusion
Depositing lab: Gordon Mills & Kenneth Scott. Depositing organization: Baylor College of Medicine. Publication: Systematic Functional Annotation of Somatic Mutations in Cancer. Ng PK, Li J, Jeong KJ, Shao S, Chen H, Tsang YH, Sengupta S, Wang Z, Bhavana VH, Tran R, Soewito S, Minussi DC, Moreno D, Kong K, Dogruluk T, Lu H, Gao J, Tokheim C, Zhou DC, Johnson AM, Zeng J, Ip CKM, Ju Z, Wester M, Yu S, Li Y, Vellano CP, Schultz N, Karchin R, Ding L, Lu Y, Cheung LWT, Chen K, Shaw KR, Meric-Bernstam F, Scott KL, Yi S, Sahni N, Liang H, Mills GB. Cancer Cell. 2018 Mar 12;33(3):450-462.e10. doi: 10.1016/j.ccell.2018.01.021. PubMed 29533785.
Backbone
  Vector backbone: pHAGE
  Vector type: Lentiviral
Growth in bacteria
  Bacterial resistance: Ampicillin, 100 μg/mL
  Growth temperature: 37°C
  Growth strain: Stbl3
  Copy number: High Copy
Gene/Insert
  Gene/Insert name: PRKCE__CAMKMT
  Species: H. sapiens (human)
  Cloning method: Gateway Cloning
Terms and licenses: Academic/Nonprofit Terms; Industry Terms: Not Available to Industry
How to cite: pHAGE-PRKCE__CAMKMT was a gift from Gordon Mills & Kenneth Scott (Addgene plasmid # 116832 ; http://n2t.net/addgene:116832 ; RRID:Addgene_116832)
