[The description below was written by a language model from this plasmid's Addgene catalogue record and pLannotate feature annotations shown in this document.]
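Description:
pHAGE-PRKCE__CAMKMT is an HIV-1-based lentiviral expression plasmid built on the pHAGE backbone and carrying a human PRKCE–CAMKMT fusion gene that was introduced by Gateway cloning. It is propagated in E. coli through a high-copy ColE1/pUC-type origin and selected with ampicillin via the β-lactamase gene. The record lists a recombination-deficient strain for growth, the usual choice for plasmids with repeated LTRs. The viral portion contains a truncated 5' LTR, the Ψ packaging signal with a gag fragment, the Rev response element, the cPPT/CTS and a ΔU3 self-inactivating 3' LTR. The transfer RNA can therefore be packaged when helper functions are supplied in trans, and the integrated provirus lacks LTR promoter activity.

Expression in transduced cells is driven by the constitutive human EF-1α promoter. Downstream, the feature table shows an attB1 remnant, an N-terminal fragment of PRKCE (protein kinase C epsilon), an attB2 site, a fragment of CAMKMT (calmodulin-lysine N-methyltransferase) and an attB4 remnant. This layout suggests the two fusion partners were assembled by multi-fragment Gateway recombination, with an att scar at the junction. A V5 epitope tag lies after the insert, but the record does not state whether it is in frame with the fusion. An EMCV IRES then directs translation of puromycin N-acetyltransferase from the same transcript, which allows puromycin selection of transduced cells, and a WPRE enhances transcript expression. The construct is intended for stable lentiviral expression of this gene fusion in mammalian cells, and it was deposited with a study on the systematic functional annotation of somatic alterations in cancer.
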