Features (pLannotate 1.2.2; 29 found; start..end, strand, type, name):
    377..634     +  LTR            5' LTR (truncated): truncated 5' long terminal repeat (LTR) from HIV-1
    681..806     +  misc_feature   HIV-1 Ψ: packaging signal of human immunodeficiency virus type 1
    790..1128    +  CDS            HIV-1 gag (fragment): gag protein from human immunodeficiency virus 1; gag
   1303..1536    +  misc_feature   RRE: The Rev response element (RRE) of HIV-1 allows for Rev-dependent mRNA export from the nucleus to the cytoplasm.
   1913..2013    +  CDS            Rev (fragment): human immunodeficiency virus 1 (HIV-1) Rev protein; rev; enhances nuclear export of unspliced and incompletely spliced viral mRNAs
   2058..2175    +  misc_feature   cPPT/CTS: central polypurine tract and central termination sequence of HIV-1
   2223..3401    +  promoter       EF-1α promoter: strong constitutive promoter for human elongation factor EF-1α
   3422..3439    +  protein_bind   attB1 (fragment): mutant version of attB; core recombination site for the Gateway® BP reaction BP Clonase™
   3445..3801    +  CDS            PRKCE (fragment): KPCE_HUMAN - Also known as PKCE. Experimental evidence at protein level: Swiss-Prot protein existence level 1. Calcium-independent, phospholipid- and diacylglycerol (DAG)- dependent serine/threonine-protein kinase that plays essential roles in the regulation of multiple cellular processes linked to cytoskeletal proteins, such as cell adhesion, motility, migration and cell cycle, functions in neuron growth and ion channel regulation, and is involved in immune response, cancer cell invasion and regulation of apoptosis. Mediates cell adhesion to the extracellular matrix via integrin- dependent si
   3796..3816    -  protein_bind   attB2: mutant version of attB; core recombination site for the Gateway® BP reaction BP Clonase™
   3820..4296    +  CDS            CAMKMT (fragment): CMKMT_HUMAN - Also known as C2orf34, CLNMT. Experimental evidence at protein level: Swiss-Prot protein existence level 1. Catalyzes the trimethylation of 'Lys-116' in calmodulin. From Homo sapiens (Human).
   4304..4322    -  protein_bind   attB4 (fragment): mutant version of attB; core recombination site for the Gateway® BP reaction BP Clonase™
   4378..4419    +  CDS            V5 tag: epitope tag from simian virus 5
   4545..5007    +  misc_feature   IRES: internal ribosome entry site (IRES) of the encephalomyocarditis virus (EMCV)
   5021..5618    +  CDS            PuroR (fragment): puromycin N-acetyltransferase; pac from Streptomyces; confers resistance to puromycin
   5634..6222    +  misc_feature   WPRE: woodchuck hepatitis virus posttranscriptional regulatory element
   6230..6295    +  CDS            nef (fragment): NEF_HV1Z2 - Experimental evidence at protein level: Swiss-Prot protein existence level 1. Extracellular Nef protein targets CD4(+) T-lymphocytes for apoptosis by interacting with CXCR4 surface receptors. From Human immunodeficiency virus type 1 group M subtype D (isolate Z2/CDC-Z34) (HIV-1).
   6297..6530    +  LTR            3' LTR (ΔU3): self-inactivating 3' long terminal repeat (LTR) from HIV-1
   6735..6839    +  promoter       AmpR promoter: bla
   6840..7700    +  CDS            AmpR: β-lactamase; bla; confers resistance to ampicillin, carbenicillin, and related antibiotics
   7871..8459    +  rep_origin     ori: high-copy-number ColE1/pMB1/pBR322/pUC origin of replication
   8642..8696    +  CDS            lacI (fragment): lac repressor; lacI; The lac repressor binds to the lac operator to inhibit transcription in E. coli. This inhibition can be relieved by adding lactose or isopropyl-β-D-thiogalactopyranoside (IPTG).
   8702..8795    +  rep_origin     SV40 ori (fragment): SV40 origin of replication
   8820..8857    +  CDS            lacI (fragment): lac repressor; lacI; The lac repressor binds to the lac operator to inhibit transcription in E. coli. This inhibition can be relieved by adding lactose or isopropyl-β-D-thiogalactopyranoside (IPTG).
   8870..8891    +  protein_bind   CAP binding site: CAP binding activates transcription in the presence of cAMP. E. coli catabolite activator protein
   8906..8936    +  promoter       lac promoter: promoter for the E. coli lac operon
   8944..8960    +  protein_bind   lac operator: The lac repressor binds to the lac operator to inhibit transcription in E. coli. This inhibition can be relieved by adding lactose or isopropyl-β-D-thiogalactopyranoside (IPTG). lac repressor encoded by lacI
   8994..9077    +  polyA_signal   SV40 poly(A) signal (fragment): SV40 polyadenylation signal
   9244..329     +  CDS            nef (fragment) (across the origin): NEF_HV1BR - Experimental evidence at protein level: Swiss-Prot protein existence level 1. Extracellular Nef protein targets CD4(+) T-lymphocytes for apoptosis by interacting with CXCR4 surface receptors (PubMed:14990729). From Human immunodeficiency virus type 1 group M subtype B (isolate BRU/LAI) (HIV-1).
>Addgene plasmid #116832 | pHAGE-PRKCE__CAMKMT | addgene full sequence | sequence record 241710 | Addgene NGS Result
TGGAAGGGCTAATTCACTCCCAAAGAAGACAAGATATCCTTGATCTGTGGATCTACCACACACAAGGCTA
CTTCCCTGATTAGCAGAACTACACACCAGGGCCAGGGGTCAGATATCCACTGACCTTTGGATGGTGCTAC
AAGCTAGTACCAGTTGAGCCAGATAAGGTAGAAGAGGCCAATAAAGGAGAGAACACCAGCTTGTTACACC
CTGTGAGCCTGCATGGGATGGATGACCCGGAGAGAGAAGTGTTAGAGTGGAGGTTTGACAGCCGCCTAGC
ATTTCATCACGTGGCCCGAGAGCTGCATCCGGAGTACTTCAAGAACTGCTGATATCGAGCTTGCTACAAG
GGACTTTCCGCTGGGGACTTTCCAGGGAGGCGTGGCCTGGGCGGGACTGGGGAGTGGCGAGCCCTCAGAT
CCTGCATATAAGCAGCTGCTTTTTGCCTGTACTGGGTCTCTCTGGTTAGACCAGATCTGAGCCTGGGAGC
TCTCTGGCTAACTAGGGAACCCACTGCTTAAGCCTCAATAAAGCTTGCCTTGAGTGCTTCAAGTAGTGTG
TGCCCGTCTGTTGTGTGACTCTGGTAACTAGAGATCCCTCAGACCCTTTTAGTCAGTGTGGAAAATCTCT
AGCAGTGGCGCCCGAACAGGGACTTGAAAGCGAAAGGGAAACCAGAGGAGCTCTCTCGACGCAGGACTCG
GCTTGCTGAAGCGCGCACGGCAAGAGGCGAGGGGCGGCGACTGGTGAGTACGCCAAAAATTTTGACTAGC
GGAGGCTAGAAGGAGAGAGATGGGTGCGAGAGCGTCAGTATTAAGCGGGGGAGAATTAGATCGCGATGGG
AAAAAATTCGGTTAAGGCCAGGGGGAAAGAAAAAATATAAATTAAAACATATAGTATGGGCAAGCAGGGA
GCTAGAACGATTCGCAGTTAATCCTGGCCTGTTAGAAACATCAGAAGGCTGTAGACAAATACTGGGACAG
CTACAACCATCCCTTCAGACAGGATCAGAAGAACTTAGATCATTATATAATACAGTAGCAACCCTCTATT
GTGTGCATCAAAGGATAGAGATAAAAGACACCAAGGAAGCTTTAGACAAGATAGAGGAAGAGCAAAACAA
AAGTAAGACCACCGCACAGCAAGCGGCCGGCCGCTGATCTTCAGACCTGGAGGAGGAGATATGAGGGACA
ATTGGAGAAGTGAATTATATAAATATAAAGTAGTAAAAATTGAACCATTAGGAGTAGCACCCACCAAGGC
AAAGAGAAGAGTGGTGCAGAGAGAAAAAAGAGCAGTGGGAATAGGAGCTTTGTTCCTTGGGTTCTTGGGA
GCAGCAGGAAGCACTATGGGCGCAGCGTCAATGACGCTGACGGTACAGGCCAGACAATTATTGTCTGGTA
TAGTGCAGCAGCAGAACAATTTGCTGAGGGCTATTGAGGCGCAACAGCATCTGTTGCAACTCACAGTCTG
GGGCATCAAGCAGCTCCAGGCAAGAATCCTGGCTGTGGAAAGATACCTAAAGGATCAACAGCTCCTGGGG
ATTTGGGGTTGCTCTGGAAAACTCATTTGCACCACTGCTGTGCCTTGGAATGCTAGTTGGAGTAATAAAT
CTCTGGAACAGATTTGGAATCACACGACCTGGATGGAGTGGGACAGAGAAATTAACAATTACACAAGCTT
AATACACTCCTTAATTGAAGAATCGCAAAACCAGCAAGAAAAGAATGAACAAGAATTATTGGAATTAGAT
AAATGGGCAAGTTTGTGGAATTGGTTTAACATAACAAATTGGCTGTGGTATATAAAATTATTCATAATGA
TAGTAGGAGGCTTGGTAGGTTTAAGAATAGTTTTTGCTGTACTTTCTATAGTGAATAGAGTTAGGCAGGG
ATATTCACCATTATCGTTTCAGACCCACCTCCCAACCCCGAGGGGACCCGACAGGCCCGAAGGAATAGAA
GAAGAAGGTGGAGAGAGAGACAGAGACAGATCCATTCGATTAGTGAACGGATCTCGACGGTATCGCCGAA
TTCACAAATGGCAGTATTCATCCACAATTTTAAAAGAAAAGGGGGGATTGGGGGGTACAGTGCAGGGGAA
AGAATAGTAGACATAATAGCAACAGACATACAAACTAAAGAATTACAAAAACAAATTACAAAAATTCAAA
ATTTTCGGGTTTATTACAGGGACAGCAGAGATCCAGTTTGGACTAGTCGTGAGGCTCCGGTGCCCGTCAG
TGGGCAGAGCGCACATCGCCCACAGTCCCCGAGAAGTTGGGGGGAGGGGTCGGCAATTGAACCGGTGCCT
AGAGAAGGTGGCGCGGGGTAAACTGGGAAAGTGATGTCGTGTACTGGCTCCGCCTTTTTCCCGAGGGTGG
GGGAGAACCGTATATAAGTGCAGTAGTCGCCGTGAACGTTCTTTTTCGCAACGGGTTTGCCGCCAGAACA
CAGGTAAGTGCCGTGTGTGGTTCCCGCGGGCCTGGCCTCTTTACGGGTTATGGCCCTTGCGTGCCTTGAA
TTACTTCCACCTGGCTGCAGTACGTGATTCTTGATCCCGAGCTTCGGGTTGGAAGTGGGTGGGAGAGTTC
GAGGCCTTGCGCTTAAGGAGCCCCTTCGCCTCGTGCTTGAGTTGAGGCCTGGCCTGGGCGCTGGGGCCGC
CGCGTGCGAATCTGGTGGCACCTTCGCGCCTGTCTCGCTGCTTTCGATAAGTCTCTAGCCATTTAAAATT
TTTGATGACCTGCTGCGACGCTTTTTTTCTGGCAAGATAGTCTTGTAAATGCGGGCCAAGATCTGCACAC
TGGTATTTCGGTTTTTGGGGCCGCGGGCGGCGACGGGGCCCGTGCGTCCCAGCGCACATGTTCGGCGAGG
CGGGGCCTGCGAGCGCGGCCACCGAGAATCGGACGGGGGTAGTCTCAAGCTGGCCGGCCTGCTCTGGTGC
CTGGCCTCGCGCCGCCGTGTATCGCCCCGCCCTGGGCGGCAAGGCTGGCCCGGTCGGCACCAGTTGCGTG
AGCGGAAAGATGGCCGCTTCCCGGCCCTGCTGCAGGGAGCTCAAAATGGAGGACGCGGCGCTCGGGAGAG
CGGGCGGGTGAGTCACCCACACAAAGGAAAAGGGCCTTTCCGTCCTCAGCCGTCGCTTCATGTGACTCCA
CGGAGTACCGGGCGCCGTCCAGGCACCTCGATTAGTTCTCGAGCTTTTGGAGTACGTCGTCTTTAGGTTG
GGGGGAGGGGTTTTATGCGATGGAGTTTCCCCACACTGAGTGGGTGGAGACTGAAGTTAGGCCAGCTTGG
CACTTGATGTAATTCTCCTTGGAATTTGCCCTTTTTGAGTTTGGATCTTGGTTCATTCTCAAGCCTCAGA
CAGTGGTTCAAAGTTTTTTTCTTCCATTTCAGGTGTCGTGAAGCGGCCCTGCAGATATCAACAAGTTTGT
ACAAAAAAGTTGGCATGGTAGTGTTCAATGGCCTTCTTAAGATCAAAATCTGCGAGGCCGTGAGCTTGAA
GCCCACAGCCTGGTCGCTGCGCCATGCGGTGGGACCCCGGCCGCAGACTTTCCTTCTCGACCCCTACATT
GCCCTCAATGTGGACGACTCGCGCATCGGCCAAACGGCCACCAAGCAGAAGACCAACAGCCCGGCCTGGC
ACGACGAGTTCGTCACCGATGTGTGCAACGGACGCAAGATCGAGCTGGCTGTCTTTCACGATGCCCCCAT
AGGCTACGACGACTTCGTGGCCAACTGCACCATCCAGTTTGAGGAGCTGCTGCAGAACGGGAGCCGCCAC
TTCGAGGACTGGTCCCAGCTTTCTTGTACAAAGTGGTTCGTTGCTATTTCTGCAGATGTCAAAGAAGTTC
TGTTAACTGATGGGAATGAAAAGGCCATCAGAAATGTGCAAGACATCATCACAAGGAATCAGAAGGCTGG
TGTGTTTAAGACCCAGAAAATATCAAGCTGCTTTTTACGATGGGATAATGAGACAGATGTCTCTCAACTG
GAAGGACATTTTGACATTGTTATGTGTGCTGACTGCCTGTTTCTGGACCAGTACAGAGCCAGCCTTGTTG
ATGCAATAAAGAGATTACTCCAGCCCAGGGGGAAAGCGATGGTATTTGCCCCACGCCGAGGGAATACTTT
AAACCAGTTTTGCAATCTAGCTGAAAAAGCTGGTTTCTGTATCCAAAGACATGAAAATTATGATGAACAC
ATTTCAAACTTCCACTCCAAGTTGAAAAAGGAAAACCCGGACATATATGAAGAAAACCTTCATTACCCGC
TTCTGCTTATTTTGACCAAACATGGATAGCACCCAACTTTTCTATACAAAGTGGTTGATATCCAGCACAG
TGGCGGCCGCTCGAGTCTAGAGGGCCCGCGGTTCGAAGGTAAGCCTATCCCTAACCCTCTCCTCGGTCTC
GATTCTACGCGTACCGGTTAGTAATGAGATCCCTCCCCCCCCCCTAACGTTACTGGCCGAAGCCGCTTGG
AATAAGGCCGGTGTGCGTTTGTCTATATGTTATTTTCCACCATATTGCCGTCTTTTGGCAATGTGAGGGC
CCGGAAACCTGGCCCTGTCTTCTTGACGAGCATTCCTAGGGGTCTTTCCCCTCTCGCCAAAGGAATGCAA
GGTCTGTTGAATGTCGTGAAGGAAGCAGTTCCTCTGGAAGCTTCTTGAAGACAAACAACGTCTGTAGCGA
CCCTTTGCAGGCAGCGGAACCCCCCACCTGGCGACAGGTGCCTCTGCGGCCAAAAGCCACGTGTATAAGA
TACACCTGCAAAGGCGGCACAACCCCAGTGCCACGTTGTGAGTTGGATAGTTGTGGAAAGAGTCAAATGG
CTCTCCTCAAGCGTATTCAACAAGGGGCTGAAGGATGCCCAGAAGGTACCCCATTGTATGGGATCTGATC
TGGGGCCTCGGTGCACATGCTTTACATGTGTTTAGTCGAGGTTAAAAAAACGTCTAGGCCCCCCGAACCA
CGGGGACGTGGTTTTCCTTTGAAAAACACGATGATAATATGGCCACACATATGACCGAGTACAAGCCCAC
GGTGCGCCTCGCCACCCGCGACGACGTCCCCAGGGCCGTACGCACCCTCGCCGCCGCGTTCGCCGACTAC
CCCGCCACGCGCCACACCGTCGATCCGGACCGCCACATCGAGCGGGTCACCGAGCTGCAAGAACTCTTCC
TCACGCGCGTCGGGCTCGACATCGGCAAGGTGTGGGTCGCGGACGACGGCGCCGCGGTGGCGGTCTGGAC
CACGCCGGAGAGCGTCGAAGCGGGGGCGGTGTTCGCCGAGATCGGCCCGCGCATGGCCGAGTTGAGCGGT
TCCCGGCTGGCCGCGCAGCAACAGATGGAAGGCCTCCTGGCGCCGCACCGGCCCAAGGAGCCCGCGTGGT
TCCTGGCCACCGTCGGCGTCTCGCCCGACCACCAGGGCAAGGGTCTGGGCAGCGCCGTCGTGCTCCCCGG
AGTGGAGGCGGCCGAGCGCGCCGGGGTGCCCGCCTTCCTGGAGACCTCCGCGCCCCGCAACCTCCCCTTC
TACGAGCGGCTCGGCTTCACCGTCACCGCCGACGTCGAGGTGCCCGAAGGACCGCGCACCTGGTGCATGA
CCCGCAAGCCCGGTGCCTAAATCGATAGATCCTAATCAACCTCTGGATTACAAAATTTGTGAAAGATTGA
CTGGTATTCTTAACTATGTTGCTCCTTTTACGCTATGTGGATACGCTGCTTTAATGCCTTTGTATCATGC
TATTGCTTCCCGTATGGCTTTCATTTTCTCCTCCTTGTATAAATCCTGGTTGCTGTCTCTTTATGAGGAG
TTGTGGCCCGTTGTCAGGCAACGTGGCGTGGTGTGCACTGTGTTTGCTGACGCAACCCCCACTGGTTGGG
GCATTGCCACCACCTGTCAGCTCCTTTCCGGGACTTTCGCTTTCCCCCTCCCTATTGCCACGGCGGAACT
CATCGCCGCCTGCCTTGCCCGCTGCTGGACAGGGGCTCGGCTGTTGGGCACTGACAATTCCGTGGTGTTG
TCGGGGAAATCATCGTCCTTTCCTTGGCTGCTCGCCTGTGTTGCCACCTGGATTCTGCGCGGGACGTCCT
TCTGCTACGTCCCTTCGGCCCTCAATCCAGCGGACCTTCCTTCCCGCGGCCTGCTGCCGGCTCTGCGGCC
TCTTCCGCGTCTTCGCCTTCGCCCTCAGACGAGTCGGATCTCCCTTTGGGCCGCCTCCCCGCCTGAGATC
CTTTAAGACCAATGACTTACAAGGCAGCTGTAGATCTTAGCCACTTTTTAAAAGAAAAGGGGGGACTGGA
AGGGCTAATTCACTCCCAACGAAGACAAGATCTGCTTTTTGCTTGTACTGGGTCTCTCTGGTTAGACCAG
ATCTGAGCCTGGGAGCTCTCTGGCTAACTAGGGAACCCACTGCTTAAGCCTCAATAAAGCTTGCCTTGAG
TGCTTCAAGTAGTGTGTGCCCGTCTGTTGTGTGACTCTGGTAACTAGAGATCCCTCAGACCCTTTTAGTC
AGTGTGGAAAATCTCTAGCAGTAGTAGTTCATGTCATCTTATTATTCAGTATTTATAACTTGCAAAGAAA
TGAATATCAGAGAGTGAGAGGCCCGGGTTAATTAAGGAAAGGGCTAGATCATTCTTGAAGACGAAAGGGC
CTCGTGATACGCCTATTTTTATAGGTTAATGTCATGATAATAATGGTTTCTTAGACGTCAGGTGGCACTT
TTCGGGGAAATGTGCGCGGAACCCCTATTTGTTTATTTTTCTAAATACATTCAAATATGTATCCGCTCAT
GAGACAATAACCCTGATAAATGCTTCAATAATATTGAAAAAGGAAGAGTATGAGTATTCAACATTTCCGT
GTCGCCCTTATTCCCTTTTTTGCGGCATTTTGCCTTCCTGTTTTTGCTCACCCAGAAACGCTGGTGAAAG
TAAAAGATGCTGAAGATCAGTTGGGTGCACGAGTGGGTTACATCGAACTGGATCTCAACAGCGGTAAGAT
CCTTGAGAGTTTTCGCCCCGAAGAACGTTTTCCAATGATGAGCACTTTTAAAGTTCTGCTATGTGGCGCG
GTATTATCCCGTGTTGACGCCGGGCAAGAGCAACTCGGTCGCCGCATACACTATTCTCAGAATGACTTGG
TTGAGTACTCACCAGTCACAGAAAAGCATCTTACGGATGGCATGACAGTAAGAGAATTATGCAGTGCTGC
CATAACCATGAGTGATAACACTGCGGCCAACTTACTTCTGACAACGATCGGAGGACCGAAGGAGCTAACC
GCTTTTTTGCACAACATGGGGGATCATGTAACTCGCCTTGATCGTTGGGAACCGGAGCTGAATGAAGCCA
TACCAAACGACGAGCGTGACACCACGATGCCTGTAGCAATGGCAACAACGTTGCGCAAACTATTAACTGG
CGAACTACTTACTCTAGCTTCCCGGCAACAATTAATAGACTGGATGGAGGCGGATAAAGTTGCAGGACCA
CTTCTGCGCTCGGCCCTTCCGGCTGGCTGGTTTATTGCTGATAAATCTGGAGCCGGTGAGCGTGGGTCTC
GCGGTATCATTGCAGCACTGGGGCCAGATGGTAAGCCCTCCCGTATCGTAGTTATCTACACGACGGGGAG
TCAGGCAACTATGGATGAACGAAATAGACAGATCGCTGAGATAGGTGCCTCACTGATTAAGCATTGGTAA
CTGTCAGACCAAGTTTACTCATATATACTTTAGATTGATTTAAAACTTCATTTTTAATTTAAAAGGATCT
AGGTGAAGATCCTTTTTGATAATCTCATGACCAAAATCCCTTAACGTGAGTTTTCGTTCCACTGAGCGTC
AGACCCCGTAGAAAAGATCAAAGGATCTTCTTGAGATCCTTTTTTTCTGCGCGTAATCTGCTGCTTGCAA
ACAAAAAAACCACCGCTACCAGCGGTGGTTTGTTTGCCGGATCAAGAGCTACCAACTCTTTTTCCGAAGG
TAACTGGCTTCAGCAGAGCGCAGATACCAAATACTGTTCTTCTAGTGTAGCCGTAGTTAGGCCACCACTT
CAAGAACTCTGTAGCACCGCCTACATACCTCGCTCTGCTAATCCTGTTACCAGTGGCTGCTGCCAGTGGC
GATAAGTCGTGTCTTACCGGGTTGGACTCAAGACGATAGTTACCGGATAAGGCGCAGCGGTCGGGCTGAA
CGGGGGGTTCGTGCACACAGCCCAGCTTGGAGCGAACGACCTACACCGAACTGAGATACCTACAGCGTGA
GCTATGAGAAAGCGCCACGCTTCCCGAAGGGAGAAAGGCGGACAGGTATCCGGTAAGCGGCAGGGTCGGA
ACAGGAGAGCGCACGAGGGAGCTTCCAGGGGGAAACGCCTGGTATCTTTATAGTCCTGTCGGGTTTCGCC
ACCTCTGACTTGAGCGTCGATTTTTGTGATGCTCGTCAGGGGGGCGGAGCCTATGGAAAAACGCCAGCAA
CGCGGCCTTTTTACGGTTCCTGGCCTTTTGCTGGCCTTTTGCTCACATGTTCTTTCCTGCGTTATCCCCT
GATTCTGTGGATAACCGTATTACCGCCTTTGAGTGAGCTGATACCGCTCGCCGCAGCCGAACGACCGAGC
GCAGCGAGTCAGTGAGCGAGGAAGCGGAAGAGCGCCCAATACGCAAACCGCCTCTCCCCGCGCGTTGGCC
GATTCATTAATGCAGCAAGCTCATGGCTGACTAATTTTTTTTATTTATGCAGAGGCCGAGGCCGCCTCGG
CCTCTGAGCTATTCCAGAAGTAGTGAGGAGGCTTTTTTGGAGGCCTAGGCTTTTGCAAAAAGCTCCCCGT
GGCACGACAGGTTTCCCGACTGGAAAGCGGGCAGTGAGCGCAACGCAATTAATGTGAGTTAGCTCACTCA
TTAGGCACCCCAGGCTTTACACTTTATGCTTCCGGCTCGTATGTTGTGTGGAATTGTGAGCGGATAACAA
TTTCACACAGGAAACAGCTATGACATGATTACGAATTTCACAAATAAAGCATTTTTTTCACTGCATTCTA
GTTGTGGTTTGTCCAAACTCATCAATGTATCTTATCATGTCTGGATCAACTGGATAACTCAAGCTAACCA
AAATCATCCCAAACTTCCCACCCCATACCCTATTACCACTGCCAATTACCTGTGGTTTCATTTACTCTAA
ACCTGTGATTCCTCTGAATTATTTTCATTTTAAAGAAATTGTATTTGTTAAATATGTACTACAAACTTAG
TAGT
