>Addgene plasmid #116832 | pHAGE-PRKCE__CAMKMT | depositor partial sequence | sequence record 219708 | insert
ATGGTAGTGTTCAATGGCCTTCTTAAGATCAAAATCTGCGAGGCCGTGAGCTTGAAGCCCACAGCCTGGT
CGCTGCGCCATGCGGTGGGACCCCGGCCGCAGACTTTCCTTCTCGACCCCTACATTGCCCTCAATGTGGA
CGACTCGCGCATCGGCCAAACGGCCACCAAGCAGAAGACCAACAGCCCGGCCTGGCACGACGAGTTCGTC
ACCGATGTGTGCAACGGACGCAAGATCGAGCTGGCTGTCTTTCACGATGCCCCCATAGGCTACGACGACT
TCGTGGCCAACTGCACCATCCAGTTTGAGGAGCTGCTGCAGAACGGGAGCCGCCACTTCGAGGACTGGTC
CCAGCTTTCTTGTACAAAGTGGTTCGTTGCTATTTCTGCAGATGTCAAAGAAGTTCTGTTAACTGATGGG
AATGAAAAGGCCATCAGAAATGTGCAAGACATCATCACAAGGAATCAGAAGGCTGGTGTGTTTAAGACCC
AGAAAATATCAAGCTGCTTTTTACGATGGGATAATGAGACAGATGTCTCTCAACTGGAAGGACATTTTGA
CATTGTTATGTGTGCTGACTGCCTGTTTCTGGACCAGTACAGAGCCAGCCTTGTTGATGCAATAAAGAGA
TTACTCCAGCCCAGGGGGAAAGCGATGGTATTTGCCCCACGCCGAGGGAATACTTTAAACCAGTTTTGCA
ATCTAGCTGAAAAAGCTGGTTTCTGTATCCAAAGACATGAAAATTATGATGAACACATTTCAAACTTCCA
CTCCAAGTTGAAAAAGGAAAACCCGGACATATATGAAGAAAACCTTCATTACCCGCTTCTGCTTATTTTG
ACCAAACATGGATAG
